>Addgene plasmid #60960 | pBAD-I-SceI | depositor full sequence | sequence record 98427 | pBAD-I-SceI sequence 5238 bps
GGCATGCAAGCTTGGCTGTTTTGGCGGATGAGAGAAGATTTTCAGCCTGATACAGATTAAATCAGAACGC
AGAAGCGGTCTGATAAAACAGAATTTGCCTGGCGGCAGTAGCGCGGTGGTCCCACCTGACCCCATGCCGA
ACTCAGAAGTGAAACGCCGTAGCGCCGATGGTAGTGTGGGGTCTCCCCATGCGAGAGTAGGGAACTGCCA
GGCATCAAATAAAACGAAAGGCTCAGTCGAAAGACTGGGCCTTTCGTTTTATCTGTTGTTTGTCGGTGAA
CGCTCTCCTGAGTAGGACAAATCCGCCGGGAGCGGATTTGAACGTTGCGAAGCAACGGCCCGGAGGGTGG
CGGGCAGGACGCCCGCCATAAACTGCCAGGCATCAAATTAAGCAGAAGGCCATCCTGACGGATGGCCTTT
TTGCGTTTCTACAAACTCTTTTGTTTATTTTTCTAAATACATTCAAATATGTATCCGCTCATGAGACAAT
AACCCTGATAAATGCTTCAATAATATTGAAAAAGGAAGAGTATGAGTATTCAACATTTCCGTGTCGCCCT
TATTCCCTTTTTTGCGGCATTTTGCCTTCCTGTTTTTGCTCACCCAGAAACGCTGGTGAAAGTAAAAGAT
GCTGAAGATCAGTTGGGTGCACGAGTGGGTTACATCGAACTGGATCTCAACAGCGGTAAGATCCTTGAGA
GTTTTCGCCCCGAAGAACGTTTTCCAATGATGAGCACTTTTAAAGTTCTGCTATGTGGCGCGGTATTATC
CCGTGTTGACGCCGGGCAAGAGCAACTCGGTCGCCGCATACACTATTCTCAGAATGACTTGGTTGAGTAC
TCACCAGTCACAGAAAAGCATCTTACGGATGGCATGACAGTAAGAGAATTATGCAGTGCTGCCATAACCA
TGAGTGATAACACTGCGGCCAACTTACTTCTGACAACGATCGGAGGACCGAAGGAGCTAACCGCTTTTTT
GCACAACATGGGGGATCATGTAACTCGCCTTGATCGTTGGGAACCGGAGCTGAATGAAGCCATACCAAAC
GACGAGCGTGACACCACGATGCCTGTAGCAATGGCAACAACGTTGCGCAAACTATTAACTGGCGAACTAC
TTACTCTAGCTTCCCGGCAACAATTAATAGACTGGATGGAGGCGGATAAAGTTGCAGGACCACTTCTGCG
CTCGGCCCTTCCGGCTGGCTGGTTTATTGCTGATAAATCTGGAGCCGGTGAGCGTGGGTCTCGCGGTATC
ATTGCAGCACTGGGGCCAGATGGTAAGCCCTCCCGTATCGTAGTTATCTACACGACGGGGAGTCAGGCAA
CTATGGATGAACGAAATAGACAGATCGCTGAGATAGGTGCCTCACTGATTAAGCATTGGTAACTGTCAGA
CCAAGTTTACTCATATATACTTTAGATTGATT
[125 nt withheld, positions 1433-1557]
C
[141 nt withheld, positions 1559-1699]
CCTTTGACGTTGGAGTCCACGTTCTTTAATAGTGGACTCTTGTTCCAAACTTGAACAACACTCAACCCTA
TCTCGGGCTATTCTTTTGATTTATAAGGGATTTTGCCGATTTCGGCCTATTGGTTAAAAAATGAGCTGAT
TTAACAAAAATTTAACGCGAATTTTAACAAAATATTAACGTTTACAATTTAAAAGGATCTAGGTGAAGAT
CCTTTTTGATAATCTCATGACCAAAATCCCTTAACGTGAGTTTTCGTTCCACTGAGCGTCAGACCCCGTA
GAAAAGATCAAAGGATCTTCTTGAGATCCTTTTTTTCTGCGCGTAATCTGCTGCTTGCAAACAAAAAAAC
CACCGCTACCAGCGGTGGTTTGTTTGCCGGATCAAGAGCTACCAACTCTTTTTCCGAAGGTAACTGGCTT
CAGCAGAGCGCAGATACCAAATACTGTCCTTCTAGTGTAGCCGTAGTTAGGCCACCACTTCAAGAACTCT
GTAGCACCGCCTACATACCTCGCTCTGCTAATCCTGTTACCAGTGGCTGCTGCCAGTGGCGATAAGTCGT
GTCTTACCGGGTTGGACTCAAGACGATAGTTACCGGATAAGGCGCAGCGGTCGGGCTGAACGGGGGGTTC
GTGCACACAGCCCAGCTTGGAGCGAACGACCTACACCGAACTGAGATACCTACAGCGTGAGCTATGAGAA
AGCGCCACGCTTCCCGAAGGGAGAAAGGCGGACAGGTATCCGGTAAGCGGCAGGGTCGGAACAGGAGAGC
GCACGAGGGAGCTTCCAGGGGGAAACGCCTGGTATCTTTATAGTCCTGTCGGGTTTCGCCACCTCTGACT
TGAGCGTCGATTTTTGTGATGCTCGTCAGGGGGGCGGAGCCTATGGAAAAACGCCAGCAACGCGGCCTTT
TTACGGTTCCTGGCCTTTTGCTGGCCTTTTGCTCACATGTTCTTTCCTGCGTTATCCCCTGATTCTGTGG
ATAACCGTATTACCGCCTTTGAGTGAGCTGATACCGCTCGCCGCAGCCGAACGACCGAGCGCAGCGAGTC
AGTGAGCGAGGAAGCGGAAGAGCGCCTGATGCGGTATTTTCTCCTTACGCATCTGTGCGGTATTTCACAC
CGCATAGGGTCATGGCTGCGCCCCGACACCCGCCAACACCCGCTGACGCGCCCTGACGGGCTTGTCTGCT
CCCGGCATCCGCTTACAGACAAGCTGTGACCGTCTCCGGGAGCTGCATGTGTCAGAGGTTTTCACCGTCA
TCACCGAAACGCGCGAGGCAGCAAGGAGATGGCGCCCAACAGTCCCCCGGCCACGGGGCCTGCCACCATA
CCCACGCCGAAACAAGCGCTCATGAGCCCGAAGTGGCGAGCCCGATCTTCCCCATCGGTGATGTCGGCGA
TATAGGCGCCAGCAACCGCACCTGTGGCGCCGGTGATGCCGGCCACGATGCGTCCGGCGTAGAGGATCTG
CTCATGTTTGACAGCTTATCATCGATGCATAATGTGCCTGTCAAATGGACGAAGCAGGGATTCTGCAAAC
CCTATGCTACTCCGTCAAGCCGTCAATTGTCTGATTCGTTACCAATTATGACAACTTGACGGCTACATCA
TTCACTTTTTCTTCACAACCGGCACGGAACTCGCTCGGGCTGGCCCCGGTGCATTTTTTAAATACCCGCG
AGAAATAGAGTTGATCGTCAAAACCAACATTGCGACCGACGGTGGCGATAGGCATCCGGGTGGTGCTCAA
AAGCAGCTTCGCCTGGCTGATACGTTGGTCCTCGCGCCAGCTTAAGACGCTAATCCCTAACTGCTGGCGG
AAAAGATGTGACAGACGCGACGGCGACAAGCAAACATGCTGTGCGACGCTGGCGATATCAAAATTGCTGT
CTGCCAGGTGATCGCTGATGTACTGACAAGCCTCGCGTACCCGATTATCCATCGGTGGATGGAGCGACTC
GTTAATCGCTTCCATGCGCCGCAGTAACAATTGCTCAAGCAGATTTATCGCCAGCAGCTCCGAATAGCGC
CCTTCCCCTTGCCCGGCGTTAATGATTTGCCCAAACAGGTCGCTGAAATGCGGCTGGTGCGCTTCATCCG
GGCGAAAGAACCCCGTATTGGCAAATATTGACGGCCAGTTAAGCCATTCATGCCAGTAGGCGCGCGGACG
AAAGTAAACCCACTGGTGATACCATTCGCGAGCCTCCGGATGACGACCGTAGTGATGAATCTCTCCTGGC
GGGAACAGCAAAATATCACCCGGTCGGCAAACAAATTCTCGTCCCTGATTTTTCACCACCCCCTGACCGC
GAATGGTGAGATTGAGAATATAACCTTTCATTCCCAGCGGTCGGTCGATAAAAAAATCGAGATAACCGTT
GGCCTCAATCGGCGTTAAACCCGCCACCAGATGGGCATTAAACGAGTATCCCGGCAGCAGGGGATCATTT
TGCGCTTCAGCCATACTTTTCATACTCCCGCCATTCAGAGAAGAAACCAATTGTCCATATTGCATCAGAC
ATTGCCGTCACTGCGTCTTTTACTGGCTCTTCTCGCTAACCAAACCGGTAACCCCGCTTATTAAAAGCAT
TCTGTAACAAAGCGGGACCAAAGCCATGACAAAAACGCGTAACAAAAGTGTCTATAATCACGGCAGAAAA
GTCCACATTGATTATTTGCACGGCGTCACACTTTGCTATGCCATAGCATTTTTATCCATAAGATTAGCGG
ATCCTACCTGACGCTTTTTATCGCAACTCTCTACTGTTTCTCCATACCCGTTTTTTTGGGCTAGCAGGAG
GGTACCTATATGCATATGAAA
[354 nt withheld, positions 4521-4874]
AAAAAAACCATCCCGAACAACCTGGTTGAAAACTACCTGACCCCGATGTCTCTGGCATACTGGTTCATGG
ATGATGGTGGTAAATGGGATTACAACAAAAACTCTACCAACAAATCGATCGTACTGAACACCCAGTCTTT
CACTTTCGAAGAAGTAGAATACCTGGTTAAGGGTCTGCGTAACAAATTCCAACTGAACTGTTACGTAAAA
ATCAACAAAAACAAACCGATCATCTACATCGATTCTATGTCTTACCTGATCTTCTACAACCTGATCAAAC
CGTACCTGATCCCGCAGATGATGTACAAACTGCCGAACACTATCTCCTCCGAAACTTTCCTGAAATAAGG
GCCCGACGTCTGCA
Features (pLannotate 1.2.2; 15 found; start..end, strand, type, name):
     97..212     +  ncRNA          5S rRNA: Accession: RF00001 - 5S ribosomal RNA
    216..302     +  terminator     rrnB T1 terminator: Escherichia coli rrnB; transcription terminator T1 from the E. coli rrnB gene
    394..421     +  terminator     rrnB T2 terminator: transcription terminator T2 from the E. coli rrnB gene
    440..531     +  promoter       AmpR promoter: bla
    532..1392    +  CDS            AmpR: β-lactamase; bla; confers resistance to ampicillin, carbenicillin, and related antibiotics
   1434..1889    +  rep_origin     f1 ori (sequence partly withheld): f1 bacteriophage origin of replication; arrow indicates direction of (+) strand synthesis
   2000..2588    +  rep_origin     ori: high-copy-number ColE1/pMB1/pBR322/pUC origin of replication
   2774..2825    -  misc_feature   bom (fragment): basis of mobility region from pBR322
   2941..2981    -  CDS            rop (fragment): Rop protein, which maintains plasmids at low copy number; rop
   2980..3167    -  CDS            TcR (fragment): tetracycline efflux protein; tet; confers resistance to tetracycline
   3177..3195    +  promoter       tet promoter (fragment): E. coli promoter for tetracycline efflux protein gene
   3285..4163    -  CDS            araC: L-arabinose regulatory protein; araC
   4190..4474    +  promoter       araBAD promoter: araBAD; promoter of the L-arabinose operon of E. coli; the araC regulatory gene is transcribed in the opposite direction (Guzman et al., 1995)
   4515..5219    +  CDS            SCEI (sequence partly withheld): SCE1_YEAST - Also known as OMEGA, SECY. Experimental evidence at protein level: Swiss-Prot protein existence level 1. Mitochondrial DNA endonuclease involved in intron homing. It introduces a specific double-strand break in the DNA of the 21S rRNA gene and thus mediates the insertion of an intron, containing its own coding sequence (group I intron), into an intronless gene. Specifically recognizes and cleaves the sequence 5'-TAGGGATAACAGGGTAAT-3'. From Saccharomyces cerevisiae (strain ATCC 204508 / S288c) (Baker's yeast).
   5234..13      +  misc_feature   MCS (fragment) (across the origin): pUC18/19 multiple cloning site
