[The description below was written by a language model from this plasmid's Addgene catalogue record and pLannotate feature annotations shown in this document.]
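Description:
pBAD-I-SceI is a 5,238 bp bacterial expression plasmid built on the pBAD24 backbone that provides arabinose-inducible production of the I-SceI homing endonuclease in Escherichia coli. It replicates from a high-copy ColE1/pMB1-type origin and is selected with ampicillin through the bla (β-lactamase) gene driven by its own promoter. An f1 phage origin is also present, along with short remnants inherited from pBR322 (fragments of bom, rop, the tetracycline resistance gene and its promoter) that are not functional units.

The payload is the I-SceI coding sequence, derived from the Saccharomyces cerevisiae mitochondrial intron-homing endonuclease, which makes a double-strand break at a long, highly specific 18 bp recognition site that is essentially absent from bacterial genomes. The gene sits downstream of the araBAD promoter, with the divergently transcribed araC regulator encoded on the same plasmid. AraC represses the promoter in the absence of L-arabinose and activates it when the sugar is added, giving tight, switchable control of the nuclease. Transcription is terminated by the rrnB T1 and T2 terminators, which follow a 5S rRNA segment and a residual multiple cloning site fragment.

The plasmid is intended for en passant, or two-step Red-mediated, mutagenesis, a markerless method for manipulating DNA in E. coli. In that scheme a selectable marker flanked by an I-SceI site and a duplicated sequence is first recombined into the target. Induced I-SceI then cleaves at the site, and a second Red recombination between the duplications removes the marker, leaving a scarless modification.
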