Addgene plasmid #60960: pBAD-I-SceI
Purpose: Plasmid that allows an arabinose-inducible expression of the I-SceI homing endonuclease - for the en passant (two-step Red-mediated) mutagenesis
Depositing lab: Nikolaus Osterrieder. Depositing organization: Cornell University. Publication: Two-step red-mediated recombination for versatile high-efficiency markerless DNA manipulation in Escherichia coli. Tischer BK, von Einem J, Kaufer B, Osterrieder N. Biotechniques. 2006 Feb;40(2):191-7. 10.2144/000112096 PubMed 16526409.
Backbone
  Vector backbone: pBAD24
  Total vector size (bp): 5238
Growth in bacteria
  Bacterial resistance: Ampicillin, 100 μg/mL
  Growth temperature: 37°C
  Growth strain: DH10B
  Copy number: High Copy
Gene/Insert
  Gene/Insert name: I-SceI restriction enzyme
Terms and licenses: Academic/Nonprofit Terms; Industry Terms: Not Available to Industry
How to cite: pBAD-I-SceI was a gift from Nikolaus Osterrieder (Addgene plasmid # 60960 ; http://n2t.net/addgene:60960 ; RRID:Addgene_60960)
