>Addgene plasmid #60960 | pBAD-I-SceI | addgene partial sequence | sequence record 102578 | pBAD33-F2 5'-ctgtaacaaagcgggaccaa-3'
GTGTCTATAATCACGGCAGAAAAGTCCACATTGATTATTTGCACGGCGTCACACTTTGCTATGCCATAGC
ATTTTTATCCATAAGATTAGCGGATCCTACCTGACGCTTTTTATCGCAACTCTCTACTGTTTCTCCATAC
CCGTTTTTTTGGGCTAGCAGGAGGGTACCTATATGCATATGAAA
[354 nt withheld, positions 185-538]
AAAAAAACCATCCCGAACAACCTGGTTGAAAACTACCTGACCCCGATGTCTCTGGCATACTGGTTCATGG
ATGATGGTGGTAAATGGGATTACAACAAAAACTCTACCAACAAATCGATCGTACTGAACACCCAGTCTTT
CACTTTCGAAGAAGTAGAATACCTGGTTAAGGGTCTGCGTAACAAATTCCAACTGAACTGTTACGTAAAA
ATCAACAAAAACAAACCGATCATCTACATCGATTCTATGTCTTACCTGATCTTCTACAACCTGATCAAAC
CGTACCTGAT
