>Addgene plasmid #60960 | pBAD-I-SceI | addgene partial sequence | sequence record 102579 | pTC14_F1 5'-cctactcaggagagcgttca-3'
AGTCTTTCGACTGAGCCTTTCGTTTTATTTGATGCCTGGCAGTTCCCTACTCTCGCATGGGGAGACCCCA
CACTACCATCGGCGCTACGGCGTTTCACTTCTGAGTTCGGCATGGGGTCAGGTGGGACCACCGCGCTACT
GCCGCCAGGCAAATTCTGTTTTATCAGACCGCTTCTGCGTTCTGATTTAATCTGTATCAGGCTGAAAATC
TTCTCTCATCCGCCAAAACAGCCAAGCTTGCATGCCTGCAGACGTCGGGCCCTTATTTCAGGAAAGTTTC
GGAGGAGATAGTGTTCGGCAGTTTGTACATCATCTGCGGGATCAGGTACGGTTTGATCAGGTTGTAGAAG
ATCAGGTAAGACATAGAATCGATGTAGATGATCGGTTTGTTTTTGTTGATTTTTACGTAACAGTTCAGTT
GGAATTTGTTACGCAGACCCTTAACCAGGTATTCTACTTCTTCGAAAGTGAAAGACTGGGTGTTCAGTAC
GATCGATTTGTTGGTAGAGTTTTTGTTGTAATCCCATTTACCACCATCATCCATGAACCAGTATGCCAGA
GACATCGGGGTCAGGTAGTTTTCAACCAGGTTGTTCGGGATGGTTTTTTT
[195 nt withheld, positions 611-805]
